>Addgene plasmid #219256 | SFFV-ZFPM2-Brd 326 | addgene full sequence | sequence record 449016 | Addgene NGS Result
ATTTATGCAGAGGCCGAGGCCGCCTCGGCCTCTGAGCTATTCCAGAAGTAGTGAGGAGGCTTTTTTGGAG
GCCTAGGGACGTACCCAATTCGCCCTATAGTGAGTCGTATTACGCGCGCTCACTGGCCGTCGTTTTACAA
CGTCGTGACTGGGAAAACCCTGGCGTTACCCAACTTAATCGCCTTGCAGCACATCCCCCTTTCGCCAGCT
GGCGTAATAGCGAAGAGGCCCGCACCGATCGCCCTTCCCAACAGTTGCGCAGCCTGAATGGCGAATGGG
[124 nt withheld, positions 280-403]
C
[91 nt withheld, positions 405-495]
A
[49 nt withheld, positions 497-545]
CCTTTGACGTTGGAGTCCACGTTCTTT
[37 nt withheld, positions 573-609]
ACCCTATCTCGGTCTATTCTTTTGATTTATAAGGGATTTTGCCGATTTCGGCCTATTGGTTAAAAAATGA
GCTGATTTAACAAAAATTTAACGCGAATTTTAACAAAATATTAACGCTTACAATTTAGGTGGCACTTTTC
GGGGAAATGTGCGCGGAACCCCTATTTGTTTATTTTTCTAAATACATTCAAATATGTATCCGCTCATGAG
ACAATAACCCTGATAAATGCTTCAATAATATTGAAAAAGGAAGAGTATGAGTATTCAACATTTCCGTGTC
GCCCTTATTCCCTTTTTTGCGGCATTTTGCCTTCCTGTTTTTGCTCACCCAGAAACGCTGGTGAAAGTAA
AAGATGCTGAAGATCAGTTGGGTGCACGAGTGGGTTACATCGAACTGGATCTCAACAGCGGTAAGATCCT
TGAGAGTTTTCGCCCCGAAGAACGTTTTCCAATGATGAGCACTTTTAAAGTTCTGCTATGTGGCGCGGTA
TTATCCCGTATTGACGCCGGGCAAGAGCAACTCGGTCGCCGCATACACTATTCTCAGAATGACTTGGTTG
AGTACTCACCAGTCACAGAAAAGCATCTTACGGATGGCATGACAGTAAGAGAATTATGCAGTGCTGCCAT
AACCATGAGTGATAACACTGCGGCCAACTTACTTCTGACAACGATCGGAGGACCGAAGGAGCTAACCGCT
TTTTTGCACAACATGGGGGATCATGTAACTCGCCTTGATCGTTGGGAACCGGAGCTGAATGAAGCCATAC
CAAACGACGAGCGTGACACCACGATGCCTGTAGCAATGGCAACAACGTTGCGCAAACTATTAACTGGCGA
ACTACTTACTCTAGCTTCCCGGCAACAATTAATAGACTGGATGGAGGCGGATAAAGTTGCAGGACCACTT
CTGCGCTCGGCCCTTCCGGCTGGCTGGTTTATTGCTGATAAATCTGGAGCCGGTGAGCGTGGGTCTCGCG
GTATCATTGCAGCACTGGGGCCAGATGGTAAGCCCTCCCGTATCGTAGTTATCTACACGACGGGGAGTCA
GGCAACTATGGATGAACGAAATAGACAGATCGCTGAGATAGGTGCCTCACTGATTAAGCATTGGTAACTG
TCAGACCAAGTTTACTCATATATACTTTAGATTGATTTAAAACTTCATTTTTAATTTAAAAGGATCTAGG
TGAAGATCCTTTTTGATAATCTCATGACCAAAATCCCTTAACGTGAGTTTTCGTTCCACTGAGCGTCAGA
CCCCGTAGAAAAGATCAAAGGATCTTCTTGAGATCCTTTTTTTCTGCGCGTAATCTGCTGCTTGCAAACA
AAAAAACCACCGCTACCAGCGGTGGTTTGTTTGCCGGATCAAGAGCTACCAACTCTTTTTCCGAAGGTAA
CTGGCTTCAGCAGAGCGCAGATACCAAATACTGTTCTTCTAGTGTAGCCGTAGTTAGGCCACCACTTCAA
GAACTCTGTAGCACCGCCTACATACCTCGCTCTGCTAATCCTGTTACCAGTGGCTGCTGCCAGTGGCGAT
AAGTCGTGTCTTACCGGGTTGGACTCAAGACGATAGTTACCGGATAAGGCGCAGCGGTCGGGCTGAACGG
GGGGTTCGTGCACACAGCCCAGCTTGGAGCGAACGACCTACACCGAACTGAGATACCTACAGCGTGAGCT
ATGAGAAAGCGCCACGCTTCCCGAAGGGAGAAAGGCGGACAGGTATCCGGTAAGCGGCAGGGTCGGAACA
GGAGAGCGCACGAGGGAGCTTCCAGGGGGAAACGCCTGGTATCTTTATAGTCCTGTCGGGTTTCGCCACC
TCTGACTTGAGCGTCGATTTTTGTGATGCTCGTCAGGGGGGCGGAGCCTATGGAAAAACGCCAGCAACGC
GGCCTTTTTACGGTTCCTGGCCTTTTGCTGGCCTTTTGCTCACATGTTCTTTCCTGCGTTATCCCCTGAT
TCTGTGGATAACCGTATTACCGCCTTTGAGTGAGCTGATACCGCTCGCCGCAGCCGAACGACCGAGCGCA
GCGAGTCAGTGAGCGAGGAAGCGGAAGAGCGCCCAATACGCAAACCGCCTCTCCCCGCGCGTTGGCCGAT
TCATTAATGCAGCTGGCACGACAGGTTTCCCGACTGGAAAGCGGGCAGTGAGCGCAACGCAATTAATGTG
AGTTAGCTCACTCATTAGGCACCCCAGGCTTTACACTTTATGCTTCCGGCTCGTATGTTGTGTGGAATTG
TGAGCGGATAACAATTTCACACAGGAAACAGCTATGACCATGATTACGCCAAGCGCGCAATTAACCCTCA
CTAAAGGGAACAAAAGCTGGAGCTGCAAGCTTAATGTAGTCTTATGCAATACTCTTGTAGTCTTGCAACA
TGGTAACGATGAGTTAGCAACATGCCTTACAAGGAGAGAAAAAGCACCGTGCATGCCGATTGGTGGAAGT
AAGGTGGTACGATCGTGCCTTATTAGGAAGGCAACAGACGGGTCTGACATGGATTGGACGAACCACTGAA
TTGCCGCATTGCAGAGATATTGTATTTAAGTGCCTAGCTCGATACATAAACGGGTCTCTCTGGTTAGACC
AGATCTGAGCCTGGGAGCTCTCTGGCTAACTAGGGAACCCACTGCTTAAGCCTCAATAAAGCTTGCCTTG
AGTGCTTCAAGTAGTGTGTGCCCGTCTGTTGTGTGACTCTGGTAACTAGAGATCCCTCAGACCCTTTTAG
TCAGTGTGGAAAATCTCTAGCAGTGGCGCCCGAACAGGGACTTGAAAGCGAAAGGGAAACCAGAGGAGCT
CTCTCGACGCAGGACTCGGCTTGCTGAAGCGCGCACGGCAAGAGGCGAGGGGCGGCGACTGGTGAGTACG
CCAAAAATTTTGACTAGCGGAGGCTAGAAGGAGAGAGATGGGTGCGAGAGCGTCAGTATTAAGCGGGGGA
GAATTAGATCGCGATGGGAAAAAATTCGGTTAAGGCCAGGGGGAAAGAAAAAATATAAATTAAAACATAT
AGTATGGGCAAGCAGGGAGCTAGAACGATTCGCAGTTAATCCTGGCCTGTTAGAAACATCAGAAGGCTGT
AGACAAATACTGGGACAGCTACAACCATCCCTTCAGACAGGATCAGAAGAACTTAGATCATTATATAATA
CAGTAGCAACCCTCTATTGTGTGCATCAAAGGATAGAGATAAAAGACACCAAGGAAGCTTTAGACAAGAT
AGAGGAAGAGCAAAACAAAAGTAAGACCACCGCACAGCAAGCGGCCGCTGATCTTCAGACCTGGAGGAGG
AGATATGAGGGACAATTGGAGAAGTGAATTATATAAATATAAAGTAGTAAAAATTGAACCATTAGGAGTA
GCACCCACCAAGGCAAAGAGAAGAGTGGTGCAGAGAGAAAAAAGAGCAGTGGGAATAGGAGCTTTGTTCC
TTGGGTTCTTGGGAGCAGCAGGAAGCACTATGGGCGCAGCGTCAATGACGCTGACGGTACAGGCCAGACA
ATTATTGTCTGGTATAGTGCAGCAGCAGAACAATTTGCTGAGGGCTATTGAGGCGCAACAGCATCTGTTG
CAACTCACAGTCTGGGGCATCAAGCAGCTCCAGGCAAGAATCCTGGCTGTGGAAAGATACCTAAAGGATC
AACAGCTCCTGGGGATTTGGGGTTGCTCTGGAAAACTCATTTGCACCACTGCTGTGCCTTGGAATGCTAG
TTGGAGTAATAAATCTCTGGAACAGATTTGGAATCACACGACCTGGATGGAGTGGGACAGAGAAATTAAC
AATTACACAAGCTTAATACACTCCTTAATTGAAGAATCGCAAAACCAGCAAGAAAAGAATGAACAAGAAT
TATTGGAATTAGATAAATGGGCAAGTTTGTGGAATTGGTTTAACATAACAAATTGGCTGTGGTATATAAA
ATTATTCATAATGATAGTAGGAGGCTTGGTAGGTTTAAGAATAGTTTTTGCTGTACTTTCTATAGTGAAT
AGAGTTAGGCAGGGATATTCACCATTATCGTTTCAGACCCACCTCCCAACCCCGAGGGGACCCGACAGGC
CCGAAGGAATAGAAGAAGAAGGTGGAGAGAGAGACAGAGACAGATCCATTCGATTAGTGAACGGATCTCG
ACGGTATCGGTTAACTTTTAAAAGAAAAGGGGGGATTGGGGGGTACAGTGCAGGGGAAAGAATAGTAGAC
ATAATAGCAACAGACATACAAACTAAAGAATTACAAAAACAAATTACAAAAATTCAAAATTTTATCGATC
ACGAGACTAGCCTCGAGCTGGCTGCAGTAACGCCATTTTGCAAGGCATGGAAAAATACCAAACCAAGAAT
AGAGAAGTTCAGATCAAGGGCGGGTACATGAAAATAGCTAACGTTGGGCCAAACAGGATATCTGCGGTGA
GCAGTTTCGGCCCCGGCCCGGGGCCAAGAACAGATGGTCACCGCAGTTTCGGCCCCGGCCCGAGGCCAAG
AACAGATGGTCCCCAGATATGGCCCAACCCTCAGCAGTTTCTTAAGACCCATCAGATGTTTCCAGGCTCC
CCCAAGGACCTGAAATGACCCTGCGCCTTATTTGAATTAACCAATCAGCCTGCTTCTCGCTTCTGTTCGC
GCGCTTCTGCTTCCCGAGCTCTATAAAAGAGCTCACAACCCCTCACTCGGCGCGCCAGTCCTCCGACAGA
CTGAGTCGGCCGGTCGAATCAAGCTTATCGATACCGTCGACGGATCCGCTAGCCCGCGGTTCGAAATGTC
CCGGCGAAAGCAAAGCAAACCCCGGCAGATCAAACGGCCGCTTGAAGATGCCATTGAAGATGAGGAAGAA
GAATGTCCATCAGAGGAAACAGACATCATCTCCAAAGGAGACTTTCCATTGGAGGAAAGCTTTTCCACAG
AATTTGGGCCTGAAAATCTGAGCTGCGAAGAAGTGGAATACTTTTGTAACAAAGGTGATGATGAAGGAAT
CCAGGAGACAGCAGAATCAGATGGGGACACACAGTCAGAGAAACCGGGGCAACCTGGAGTTGAGACAGAC
GACTGGGATGGACCAGGAGAGCTGGAGGTGTTTCAGAAAGATGGGGAACGAAAAATTCAGAGTCGACAGC
AACTTCCAGTGGGAACAACCTGGGGGCCGTTTCCTGGGAAGATGGACTTGAATAATAATTCTTTGAAGAC
AAAGGCTCAGGTCCCAATGGTGCTGACTGCTGGTCCCAAGTGGTTGCTGGATGTGACTTGGCAAGGAGTG
GAAGACAACAAAAACAACTGCATTGTGTACAGCAAAGGGGGTCAGCTTTGGTGTACAACTACGAAGGCCA
TCTCTGAGGGTGAAGAGCTAATTGCCTTTGTGGTGGATTTTGACTCAAGGCTACAAGCTGCCAGTCAGAT
GACTCTCACAGAAGGGATGTACCCTGCACGCCTGCTGGACTCAATTCAGCTGCTTCCTCAGCAAGCTGCC
ATGGCTTCTATTTTGCCCACAGCTATTGTCAATAAGGATATATTCCCTTGCAAGTCCTGTGGCATCTGGT
ATCGGAGTGAGCGGAATCTGCAGGCCCATTTGATGTACTACTGCAGTGGGAGGCAAAGAGAAGCTGCTCC
GGTGTCAGAGGAAAATGAAGACAGTGCCCATCAGATTTCCAGCCTGTGCCCCTTCCCACAGTGCACCAAG
AGCTTTTCAAATGCTCGAGCTCTAGAAATGCACCTGAATTCACACAGTGGAGTGAAAATGGAAGAATTCC
TGCCCCCTGGTGCTAGTCTAAAATGCACCGTCTGTAGCTACACTGCTGATTCCGTGATCAACTTTCACCA
ACACCTGTTCTCCCATCTCACTCAAGCTGCCTTCCGATGTAATCACTGCCATTTCGGCTTCCAGACTCAG
AGGGAGTTATTGCAGCACCAGGAGCTCCATGTCCCTAGCGGCAAACTTCCCAGAGAAAGTGACATGGAAC
ACTCTCCAAGTGCAACTGAAGACAGCTTACAGCCAGCCACAGACTTATTGACCAGAAGCGAACTTCCCCA
GAGCCAAAAGGCCATGCAGACTAAAGATGCGAGCTCTGACACAGAGCTGGACAAGTGTGAGAAAAAGACT
CAGCTCTTTCTCACGAACCAGAGACCAGAGATACAGCCTACAACAAATAAACAAAGCTTTTCTTACACAA
AAATAAAGTCTGAGCCCTCTAGCCCAAGACTTGCCTCATCTCCAGTTCAGCCTAATATTGGGCCTTCTTT
CCCTGTGGGCCCTTTCCTATCTCAGTTTTCTTTCCCCCAAGATATCACCATGGTCCCTCAAGCTTCAGAG
ATCTTAGCTAAGATGTCTGAACTGGTGCATCGGCGACTGAGGCATGGCAGTAGTAGCTACCCTCCCGTCA
TTTACAGCCCTTTGATGCCCAAGGGGGCTACTTGTTTTGAGTGTAACATAACATTCAATAATTTGGATAA
TTATCTAGTGCACAAAAAGCATTATTGCAGCAGCCGATGGCAGCAGATGGCTAAGTCCCCAGAGTTCCCT
AGTGTGTCAGAAAAGATGCCTGAAGCTTTGAGTCCCAACACTGGCCAAACCTCCATAAACCTTCTCAACC
CAGCTGCTCATTCTGCTGATCCTGAGAATCCACTTCTTCAAACATCTTGCATCAATTCTTCCACTGTCTT
AGATTTAATTGGGCCAAATGGGAAGGGCCATGACAAGGACTTTTCCACTCAAACTAAGAAGCTCTCCACC
TCCAGTAACAATGATGACAAAATTAATGGAAAACCTGTTGATGTGAAAAATCCCAGTGTCCCCTTAGTGG
ATGGGGAAAGTGACCCAAATAAGACTACCTGTGAAGCTTGCAACATTACCTTCAGCCGGCACGAAACATA
CATGGTCCACAAACAGTATTACTGTGCTACACGCCACGACCCTCCACTGAAGAGGTCTGCTTCCAACAAA
GTGCCTGCCATGCAGAGAACCATGCGCACACGCAAGCGCAGAAAGATGTATGAGATGTGCCTACCTGAGC
AGGAACAAAGGCCTCCACTGGTTCAGCAGAGATTTCTTGACGTAGCCAACCTCAATAATCCTTGTACCTC
CACTCAAGAACCCACAGAAGGGCTAGGAGAGTGCTACCACCCAAGATGTGATATCTTTCCAGGAATTGTC
TCTAAACACTTGGAAACTTCTCTGACGATCAACAAGTGTGTTCCAGTTTCCAAATGTGATACTACTCATT
CCAGTGTTTCCTGCCTAGAGATGGACGTGCCCATAGATCTCAGCAAAAAGTGTTTATCTCAGTCTGAGCG
GACGACCACGTCTCCCAAAAGGCTGCTGGACTATCACGAGTGCACTGTGTGCAAGATCAGTTTCAATAAG
GTAGAAAACTATCTGGCCCACAAGCAGAATTTCTGCCCGGTTACTGCACATCAGCGTAATGACCTGGGTC
AACTGGACGGCAAAGTGTTTCCGAATCCAGAAAGCGAACGAAACAGCCCTGATGTCAGCTACGAAAGAAG
CATAATAAAATGTGAGAAAAATGGGAATTTGAAGCAGCCTTCCCCCAATGGAAACTTATTTTCATCCCAC
CTAGCAACCCTGCAAGGCTTGAAGGTCTTTAGTGAAGCTGCTCAGCTCATTGCTACAAAAGAAGAAAACA
GACATTTGTTTCTTCCACAATGCCTTTACCCTGGAGCAATAAAGAAAGCAAAAGGAGCCGACCAGCTTTC
TCCATATTATGGAATCAAGCCAAGTGATTATATTTCTGGTTCTCTTGTCATCCATAACACTGACATCGAG
CAAAGCAGAAATGCAGAAAATGAATCTCCTAAAGGCCAGGCTTCCTCAAATGGGTGTGCTGCGCTGAAGA
AAGATTCTCTGCCATTGTTGCCCAAAAATCGAGGAATGGTAATAGTGAATGGTGGACTGAAACAAGATGA
GAGACCTGCTGCCAACCCACAGCAAGAGAACATTTCCCAGAATCCTCAGCACGAAGACGACCACAAATCT
CCCTCGTGGATCTCTGAGAACCCATTAGCTGCCAATGAGAATGTCTCACCAGGAATTCCCTCAGCAGAGG
AACAGTTGTCTAGTATAGCAAAAGGTGTGAATGGTTCCAGCCAGGCTCCAACCAGTGGGAAATATTGCCG
GCTATGTGATATCCAGTTCAACAACCTTTCAAACTTTATAACTCACAAGAAGTTTTATTGCTCATCACAT
GCAGCAGAACATGTCAAATGAACCGGTCGGATCCCCCGGGCTGCAGGAATTCGAGCATCTTACCGCCATT
TATTCCCATATTTGTTCTGTTTTTCTTGATTTGGGTATACATTTAAATGTTAATAAAACAAAATGGTGGG
GCAATCATTTACATTTTTAGGGATATGTAATTACTAGTTCAGGTGTATTGCCACAAGACAAACATGTTAA
GAAACTTTCCCGTTATTTACGCTCTGTTCCTGTTAATCAACCTCTGGATTACAAAATTTGTGAAAGATTG
ACTGATATTCTTAACTATGTTGCTCCTTTTACGCTGTGTGGATATGCTGCTTTAATGCCTCTGTATCATG
CTATTGCTTCCCGTACGGCTTTCGTTTTCTCCTCCTTGTATAAATCCTGGTTGCTGTCTCTTTATGAGGA
GTTGTGGCCCGTTGTCCGTCAACGTGGCGTGGTGTGCTCTGTGTTTGCTGACGCAACCCCCACTGGCTGG
GGCATTGCCACCACCTGTCAACTCCTTTCTGGGACTTTCGCTTTCCCCCTCCCGATCGCCACGGCAGAAC
TCATCGCCGCCTGCCTTGCCCGCTGCTGGACAGGGGCTAGGTTGCTGGGCACTGATAATTCCGTGGTGTT
GTCGGGGAAGCTGACGTCCTTTGCAATTCGATATCAAGCTGTACCTTCTAGATGTACACTGGGTTGAGCG
CTTCTAGACCAATGACTTACAAGGCAGCTGTAGATCTTAGCCACTTTTTAAAAGAAAAGGGGGGACTGGA
AGGGCTAATTCACTCCCAACGAAGACAAGATCTGCTTTTTGCTTGTACTGGGTCTCTCTGGTTAGACCAG
ATCTGAGCCTGGGAGCTCTCTGGCTAACTAGGGAACCCACTGCTTAAGCCTCAATAAAGCTTGCCTTGAG
TGCTTCAAGTAGTGTGTGCCCGTCTGTTGTGTGACTCTGGTAACTAGAGATCCCTCAGACCCTTTTAGTC
AGTGTGGAAAATCTCTAGCAGTAGTAGTTCATGTCATCTTATTATTCAGTATTTATAACTTGCAAAGAAA
TGAATATCAGAGAGTGAGAGGAACTTGTTTATTGCAGCTTATAATGGTTACAAATAAAGCAATAGCATCA
CAAATTTCACAAATAAAGCATTTTTTTCACTGCATTCTAGTTGTGGTTTGTCCAAACTCATCAATGTATC
TTATCATGTCTGGCTCTAGCTATCCCGCCCCTAACTCCGCCCATCCCGCCCCTAACTCCGCCCAGTTCCG
CCCATTCTCCGCCCCATGGCTGACTAATTTTTTTT
Features (pLannotate 1.2.2; 29 found; start..end, strand, type, name):
     94..112     -  promoter       T7 promoter: promoter for bacteriophage T7 RNA polymerase
    120..275     +  CDS            lacZα (fragment): LacZα fragment of β-galactosidase; lacZ fragment
    280..708     +  rep_origin     f1 ori (sequence partly withheld): f1 bacteriophage origin of replication; arrow indicates direction of (+) strand synthesis
    761..865     +  promoter       AmpR promoter: bla
    866..1726    +  CDS            AmpR: β-lactamase; bla; confers resistance to ampicillin, carbenicillin, and related antibiotics
   1897..2485    +  rep_origin     ori: high-copy-number ColE1/pMB1/pBR322/pUC origin of replication
   2668..2760    +  CDS            lacI (fragment): lac repressor; lacI; The lac repressor binds to the lac operator to inhibit transcription in E. coli. This inhibition can be relieved by adding lactose or isopropyl-β-D-thiogalactopyranoside (IPTG).
   2773..2794    +  protein_bind   CAP binding site: CAP binding activates transcription in the presence of cAMP. E. coli catabolite activator protein
   2809..2839    +  promoter       lac promoter: promoter for the E. coli lac operon
   2847..2863    +  protein_bind   lac operator: The lac repressor binds to the lac operator to inhibit transcription in E. coli. This inhibition can be relieved by adding lactose or isopropyl-β-D-thiogalactopyranoside (IPTG). lac repressor encoded by lacI
   2908..2926    +  promoter       T3 promoter: promoter for bacteriophage T3 RNA polymerase
   2954..3180    +  promoter       RSV promoter: Rous sarcoma virus enhancer/promoter
   3181..3361    +  LTR            5' LTR (truncated): truncated 5' long terminal repeat (LTR) from HIV-1
   3408..3533    +  misc_feature   HIV-1 Ψ: packaging signal of human immunodeficiency virus type 1
   3517..3880    +  CDS            HIV-1 gag (fragment): gag protein from human immunodeficiency virus 1; gag
   4026..4259    +  misc_feature   RRE: The Rev response element (RRE) of HIV-1 allows for Rev-dependent mRNA export from the nucleus to the cytoplasm.
   4636..4736    +  CDS            Rev (fragment): human immunodeficiency virus 1 (HIV-1) Rev protein; rev; enhances nuclear export of unspliced and incompletely spliced viral mRNAs
   4755..4872    +  misc_feature   cPPT/CTS: central polypurine tract and central termination sequence of HIV-1
   4906..5307    +  promoter       SFFV promoter: spleen focus-forming virus long terminal repeat (LTR) promoter
   5317..5340    +  misc_feature   MCS (fragment): pBluescript multiple cloning site
   5365..8817    +  CDS            ZFPM2: FOG2_HUMAN - Also known as FOG2, ZNF89B. Experimental evidence at protein level: Swiss-Prot protein existence level 1. Transcription regulator that plays a central role in heart morphogenesis and development of coronary vessels from epicardium, by regulating genes that are essential during cardiogenesis. Essential cofactor that acts via the formation of a heterodimer with transcription factors of the GATA family GATA4, GATA5 and GATA6. Such heterodimer can both activate or repress transcriptional activity, depending on the cell and promoter context. Also required in gonadal differentiation, po
   8828..8853    +  misc_feature   MCS (fragment): pBluescript multiple cloning site
   8853..8912    +  CDS            S (fragment): HBSAG_WHV6 - Experimental evidence at transcript level: Swiss-Prot protein existence level 2. The middle envelope protein plays an important role in the budding of the virion. It is involved in the induction of budding in a nucleocapsid independent way. In this process the majority of envelope proteins bud to form subviral lipoprotein particles of 22 nm of diameter that do not contain a nucleocapsid (By similarity). From Woodchuck hepatitis B virus (isolate w64/pWS23) (WHV).
   9044..9447    +  misc_feature   WPRE: woodchuck hepatitis virus posttranscriptional regulatory element
   9505..9564    +  CDS            nef (fragment): NEF_HV1Z2 - Experimental evidence at protein level: Swiss-Prot protein existence level 1. Extracellular Nef protein targets CD4(+) T-lymphocytes for apoptosis by interacting with CXCR4 surface receptors. From Human immunodeficiency virus type 1 group M subtype D (isolate Z2/CDC-Z34) (HIV-1).
   9566..9799    +  LTR            3' LTR (ΔU3): self-inactivating 3' long terminal repeat (LTR) from HIV-1
   9871..9992    +  polyA_signal   SV40 poly(A) signal: SV40 polyadenylation signal
  10011..10032   +  rep_origin     SV40 ori (fragment): SV40 origin of replication
  10032..73      +  rep_origin     SV40 ori (across the origin): SV40 origin of replication
