[The description below was written by a language model from this plasmid's Addgene catalogue record and pLannotate feature annotations shown in this document.]
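Description:
SFFV-ZFPM2-Brd 326 is a third-generation-style, self-inactivating HIV-1 lentiviral transfer plasmid built on the SFFV-MCS backbone to express the human transcription regulator ZFPM2 (also known as FOG2) together with an assigned DNA barcode. It is maintained in E. coli through a high-copy ColE1/pUC origin and an ampicillin resistance gene (β-lactamase). The backbone also retains pBluescript-type remnants such as an f1 origin, lacZα and lac promoter/operator fragments, and T7 and T3 promoters. The record lists no mammalian selection marker or fluorescent reporter, and none is annotated in the feature table.

The viral cassette begins with an RSV promoter fused to a truncated 5' LTR, which drives genomic RNA production in packaging cells without Tat. This is followed by the Ψ packaging signal with a partial gag sequence, the Rev response element for nuclear export of the unspliced genome, and the cPPT/CTS, which aids nuclear import in target cells. Downstream, the spleen focus-forming virus (SFFV) promoter, a strong promoter widely used in haematopoietic cells, drives the roughly 3.45 kb ZFPM2 coding sequence, cloned between multiple cloning site remnants. A WPRE follows to enhance transcript stability and expression. According to the depositor, the barcode was inserted at an XbaI site after the WPRE, giving the layout SFFV–TF–WPRE–barcode; the barcode itself is not annotated in the feature table. The cassette ends with a ΔU3 3' LTR and an SV40 polyadenylation signal, with SV40 origin fragments beyond it.

Because the barcode lies within the transcribed region upstream of the 3' LTR, it can report which factor a transduced cell received. This fits the plasmid's place in a barcoded transcription factor collection for combinatorial screening of immune cell reprogramming.
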