Addgene plasmid #219256: SFFV-ZFPM2-Brd 326
Purpose: Transcription factor ZFPM2 with a specific barcode assigned.
Depositing lab: Filipe Pereira. Depositing organization: Center for Neuroscience and Cell Biology, University of Coimbra. Publication: A combinatorial transcription factor screening platform for immune cell reprogramming. Kurochkin I, Altman AR, Caiado I, Pertiga-Cabral D, Halitzki E, Minaeva M, Zimmermannova O, Henriques-Oliveira L, Klein D, Nair M, Oliveira D, Cajal LR, Knittel R, Feick C, Ringner M, Martin M, Cirovic B, Pires CF, Rosa FF, Sitnicka E, Theis FJ, Pereira CF. Cell Syst. 2026 Jan 21;17(1):101457. doi: 10.1016/j.cels.2025.101457. Epub 2026 Jan 14. PubMed 41539305.
Backbone
  Vector backbone: SFFV-MCS
  Backbone size w/o insert (bp): 6638
  Vector type: Lentiviral
Growth in bacteria
  Bacterial resistance: Ampicillin, 100 μg/mL
  Growth temperature: 37°C
  Growth strain: NEB Stable
  Copy number: High Copy
Gene/Insert
  Gene/Insert name: ZFPM2
  Species: H. sapiens (human)
  Insert size (bp): 3456
  Entrez Gene: ZFPM2 (a.k.a. DIH3, FOG2, SRXY9, ZC2HC11B, ZNF89B, hFOG-2)
  Promoter: The spleen focus-forming virus (SFFV) promoter
  Cloning method: Restriction Enzyme; 5′ cloning site Bsp119I (not destroyed); 3′ cloning site BstHI (not destroyed)
Terms and licenses: Academic/Nonprofit Terms; Industry Terms: Not Available to Industry
Depositor comments: Barcode sequence cloned into XbaI restriction site. Design of plasmid is as follows: SFFV-[TF sequence]-WPRE-[Barcode sequence].
How to cite: SFFV-ZFPM2-Brd 326 was a gift from Filipe Pereira (Addgene plasmid # 219256 ; http://n2t.net/addgene:219256 ; RRID:Addgene_219256)
