>Addgene plasmid #219256 | SFFV-ZFPM2-Brd 326 | depositor partial sequence | sequence record 428248 | TF ORF
ATGTCCCGGCGAAAGCAAAGCAAACCCCGGCAGATCAAACGGCCGCTTGAAGATGCCATTGAAGATGAGG
AAGAAGAATGTCCATCAGAGGAAACAGACATCATCTCCAAAGGAGACTTTCCATTGGAGGAAAGCTTTTC
CACAGAATTTGGGCCTGAAAATCTGAGCTGCGAAGAAGTGGAATACTTTTGTAACAAAGGTGATGATGAA
GGAATCCAGGAGACAGCAGAATCAGATGGGGACACACAGTCAGAGAAACCGGGGCAACCTGGAGTTGAGA
CAGACGACTGGGATGGACCAGGAGAGCTGGAGGTGTTTCAGAAAGATGGGGAACGAAAAATTCAGAGTCG
ACAGCAACTTCCAGTGGGAACAACCTGGGGGCCGTTTCCTGGGAAGATGGACTTGAATAATAATTCTTTG
AAGACAAAGGCTCAGGTCCCAATGGTGCTGACTGCTGGTCCCAAGTGGTTGCTGGATGTGACTTGGCAAG
GAGTGGAAGACAACAAAAACAACTGCATTGTGTACAGCAAAGGGGGTCAGCTTTGGTGTACAACTACGAA
GGCCATCTCTGAGGGTGAAGAGCTAATTGCCTTTGTGGTGGATTTTGACTCAAGGCTACAAGCTGCCAGT
CAGATGACTCTCACAGAAGGGATGTACCCTGCACGCCTGCTGGACTCAATTCAGCTGCTTCCTCAGCAAG
CTGCCATGGCTTCTATTTTGCCCACAGCTATTGTCAATAAGGATATATTCCCTTGCAAGTCCTGTGGCAT
CTGGTATCGGAGTGAGCGGAATCTGCAGGCCCATTTGATGTACTACTGCAGTGGGAGGCAAAGAGAAGCT
GCTCCGGTGTCAGAGGAAAATGAAGACAGTGCCCATCAGATTTCCAGCCTGTGCCCCTTCCCACAGTGCA
CCAAGAGCTTTTCAAATGCTCGAGCTCTAGAAATGCACCTGAATTCACACAGTGGAGTGAAAATGGAAGA
ATTCCTGCCCCCTGGTGCTAGTCTAAAATGCACCGTCTGTAGCTACACTGCTGATTCCGTGATCAACTTT
CACCAACACCTGTTCTCCCATCTCACTCAAGCTGCCTTCCGATGTAATCACTGCCATTTCGGCTTCCAGA
CTCAGAGGGAGTTATTGCAGCACCAGGAGCTCCATGTCCCTAGCGGCAAACTTCCCAGAGAAAGTGACAT
GGAACACTCTCCAAGTGCAACTGAAGACAGCTTACAGCCAGCCACAGACTTATTGACCAGAAGCGAACTT
CCCCAGAGCCAAAAGGCCATGCAGACTAAAGATGCGAGCTCTGACACAGAGCTGGACAAGTGTGAGAAAA
AGACTCAGCTCTTTCTCACGAACCAGAGACCAGAGATACAGCCTACAACAAATAAACAAAGCTTTTCTTA
CACAAAAATAAAGTCTGAGCCCTCTAGCCCAAGACTTGCCTCATCTCCAGTTCAGCCTAATATTGGGCCT
TCTTTCCCTGTGGGCCCTTTCCTATCTCAGTTTTCTTTCCCCCAAGATATCACCATGGTCCCTCAAGCTT
CAGAGATCTTAGCTAAGATGTCTGAACTGGTGCATCGGCGACTGAGGCATGGCAGTAGTAGCTACCCTCC
CGTCATTTACAGCCCTTTGATGCCCAAGGGGGCTACTTGTTTTGAGTGTAACATAACATTCAATAATTTG
GATAATTATCTAGTGCACAAAAAGCATTATTGCAGCAGCCGATGGCAGCAGATGGCTAAGTCCCCAGAGT
TCCCTAGTGTGTCAGAAAAGATGCCTGAAGCTTTGAGTCCCAACACTGGCCAAACCTCCATAAACCTTCT
CAACCCAGCTGCTCATTCTGCTGATCCTGAGAATCCACTTCTTCAAACATCTTGCATCAATTCTTCCACT
GTCTTAGATTTAATTGGGCCAAATGGGAAGGGCCATGACAAGGACTTTTCCACTCAAACTAAGAAGCTCT
CCACCTCCAGTAACAATGATGACAAAATTAATGGAAAACCTGTTGATGTGAAAAATCCCAGTGTCCCCTT
AGTGGATGGGGAAAGTGACCCAAATAAGACTACCTGTGAAGCTTGCAACATTACCTTCAGCCGGCACGAA
ACATACATGGTCCACAAACAGTATTACTGTGCTACACGCCACGACCCTCCACTGAAGAGGTCTGCTTCCA
ACAAAGTGCCTGCCATGCAGAGAACCATGCGCACACGCAAGCGCAGAAAGATGTATGAGATGTGCCTACC
TGAGCAGGAACAAAGGCCTCCACTGGTTCAGCAGAGATTTCTTGACGTAGCCAACCTCAATAATCCTTGT
ACCTCCACTCAAGAACCCACAGAAGGGCTAGGAGAGTGCTACCACCCAAGATGTGATATCTTTCCAGGAA
TTGTCTCTAAACACTTGGAAACTTCTCTGACGATCAACAAGTGTGTTCCAGTTTCCAAATGTGATACTAC
TCATTCCAGTGTTTCCTGCCTAGAGATGGACGTGCCCATAGATCTCAGCAAAAAGTGTTTATCTCAGTCT
GAGCGGACGACCACGTCTCCCAAAAGGCTGCTGGACTATCACGAGTGCACTGTGTGCAAGATCAGTTTCA
ATAAGGTAGAAAACTATCTGGCCCACAAGCAGAATTTCTGCCCGGTTACTGCACATCAGCGTAATGACCT
GGGTCAACTGGACGGCAAAGTGTTTCCGAATCCAGAAAGCGAACGAAACAGCCCTGATGTCAGCTACGAA
AGAAGCATAATAAAATGTGAGAAAAATGGGAATTTGAAGCAGCCTTCCCCCAATGGAAACTTATTTTCAT
CCCACCTAGCAACCCTGCAAGGCTTGAAGGTCTTTAGTGAAGCTGCTCAGCTCATTGCTACAAAAGAAGA
AAACAGACATTTGTTTCTTCCACAATGCCTTTACCCTGGAGCAATAAAGAAAGCAAAAGGAGCCGACCAG
CTTTCTCCATATTATGGAATCAAGCCAAGTGATTATATTTCTGGTTCTCTTGTCATCCATAACACTGACA
TCGAGCAAAGCAGAAATGCAGAAAATGAATCTCCTAAAGGCCAGGCTTCCTCAAATGGGTGTGCTGCGCT
GAAGAAAGATTCTCTGCCATTGTTGCCCAAAAATCGAGGAATGGTAATAGTGAATGGTGGACTGAAACAA
GATGAGAGACCTGCTGCCAACCCACAGCAAGAGAACATTTCCCAGAATCCTCAGCACGAAGACGACCACA
AATCTCCCTCGTGGATCTCTGAGAACCCATTAGCTGCCAATGAGAATGTCTCACCAGGAATTCCCTCAGC
AGAGGAACAGTTGTCTAGTATAGCAAAAGGTGTGAATGGTTCCAGCCAGGCTCCAACCAGTGGGAAATAT
TGCCGGCTATGTGATATCCAGTTCAACAACCTTTCAAACTTTATAACTCACAAGAAGTTTTATTGCTCAT
CACATGCAGCAGAACATGTCAAATGA
