>Addgene plasmid #219256 | SFFV-ZFPM2-Brd 326 | depositor partial sequence | sequence record 428249 | Barcode sequence
TGTACACTGGGTTGAGCGCT
